Addgene plasmid #168398: pTL337
Purpose: pGBKT7 yeast two-hybrid plasmid
Depositing lab: Sophien Kamoun. Depositing organization: Sainsbury Laboratory, Norwich. Publication: A single amino acid polymorphism in a conserved effector of the multihost blast fungus pathogen expands host-target binding spectrum. Bentham AR, Petit-Houdenot Y, Win J, Chuma I, Terauchi R, Banfield MJ, Kamoun S, Langner T. PLoS Pathog. 2021 Nov 10;17(11):e1009957. doi: 10.1371/journal.ppat.1009957. eCollection 2021 Nov. PubMed 34758051.
Backbone
  Vector backbone: pGBKT7
  Vector type: Yeast Expression
Growth in bacteria
  Bacterial resistance: Kanamycin, 50 μg/mL
  Growth temperature: 37°C
  Growth strain: DH5alpha
  Copy number: High Copy
Gene/Insert
  Gene/Insert name: OJ1124_B05.17
  Species: Oryza sativa
  Cloning method: Unknown
Terms and licenses: Academic/Nonprofit Terms; Industry Terms: Not Available to Industry
How to cite: pTL337 was a gift from Sophien Kamoun (Addgene plasmid # 168398 ; http://n2t.net/addgene:168398 ; RRID:Addgene_168398)
