[The description below was written by a language model from this plasmid's Addgene catalogue record and pLannotate feature annotations shown in this document.]
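Description:
pTL337 is a yeast two-hybrid "bait" plasmid built on the pGBKT7 backbone, carrying the rice (Oryza sativa) gene OJ1124_B05.17 as its insert. It is an E. coli–yeast shuttle vector. In bacteria it replicates from a high-copy ColE1/pUC-type origin and is selected with kanamycin through the Tn5 NeoR/KanR gene, which is driven by the AmpR (bla) promoter. In Saccharomyces cerevisiae it is maintained episomally by the 2μ origin and selected by tryptophan prototrophy through the TRP1 marker and its own promoter. An f1 origin is also present, along with small remnant fragments of lac, rop, bom and ble sequences that are carry-overs from vector construction.

The expression cassette consists of the constitutive yeast ADH1 promoter driving the GAL4 DNA-binding domain, followed by a T7 promoter, the cloning region, and then T7 and ADH1 terminators. The annotation does not label the insert itself, but the unannotated gap of roughly 280 nt between the T7 promoter and the T7 terminator is where the rice coding sequence would be expected to sit, presumably expressed as a fusion to the GAL4 DNA-binding domain. The cloning method and exact insert boundaries are not recorded. The T7 promoter additionally allows in vitro transcription and translation of the insert without the GAL4 domain.

In a two-hybrid assay, such a bait is co-expressed with a GAL4 activation-domain "prey" fusion, and interaction between the two reconstitutes GAL4 activity and switches on reporter genes. The associated study concerns binding between a conserved blast fungus effector and its host targets, which suggests that this construct was used to test a rice protein for effector interaction.
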