Features (pLannotate 1.2.2; 23 found; start..end, strand, type, name):
     30..734     +  promoter       ADH1 promoter: S. cerevisiae ADH1; promoter for alcohol dehydrogenase 1
    762..1202    +  CDS            GAL4 DNA binding domain: DNA binding domain of the GAL4 transcriptional activator; Saccharomyces cerevisiae GAL4 (truncated)
   1213..1231    +  promoter       T7 promoter: promoter for bacteriophage T7 RNA polymerase
   1514..1561    +  terminator     T7 terminator: transcription terminator for bacteriophage T7 RNA polymerase
   1588..1775    +  terminator     ADH1 terminator: S. cerevisiae ADH1; transcription terminator for the S. cerevisiae alcohol dehydrogenase 1 (ADH1) gene
   1823..1839    -  protein_bind   lac operator: The lac repressor binds to the lac operator to inhibit transcription in E. coli. This inhibition can be relieved by adding lactose or isopropyl-β-D-thiogalactopyranoside (IPTG). lac repressor encoded by lacI
   1847..1877    -  promoter       lac promoter: promoter for the E. coli lac operon
   1892..1913    -  protein_bind   CAP binding site: CAP binding activates transcription in the presence of cAMP. E. coli catabolite activator protein
   1926..2018    -  CDS            lacI (fragment): lac repressor; lacI; The lac repressor binds to the lac operator to inhibit transcription in E. coli. This inhibition can be relieved by adding lactose or isopropyl-β-D-thiogalactopyranoside (IPTG).
   2201..2789    -  rep_origin     ori: high-copy-number ColE1/pMB1/pBR322/pUC origin of replication
   3011..3027    +  polyA_signal   bGH poly(A) signal (fragment): bovine growth hormone polyadenylation signal
   3118..3165    -  polyA_signal   HSV TK poly(A) signal: herpes simplex virus thymidine kinase polyadenylation signal (Cole and Stacy, 1985)
   3224..3376    -  CDS            ble (fragment): BLE_KLEPN - Experimental evidence at protein level: Swiss-Prot protein existence level 1. Binding protein with a strong affinity to the bleomycin family of antibiotics. Binds to CL990; an antimitotic-antibiotic compound. From Klebsiella pneumoniae.
   3397..4191    -  CDS            NeoR/KanR: aminoglycoside phosphotransferase from Tn5; aph(3')-II (or nptII); confers resistance to neomycin, kanamycin, and G418 (Geneticin®)
   4192..4296    -  promoter       AmpR promoter: bla
   4323..5665    -  rep_origin     2μ ori: yeast 2μ plasmid origin of replication
   5733..5768    +  CDS            rop (fragment): Rop protein, which maintains plasmids at low copy number; rop
   5870..5919    +  misc_feature   bom (fragment): basis of mobility region from pBR322
   6058..6205    +  promoter       TRP1 promoter: S. cerevisiae TRP1
   6206..6880    +  CDS            TRP1: phosphoribosylanthranilate isomerase, required for tryptophan biosynthesis; S. cerevisiae TRP1; yeast auxotrophic marker
   6931..6982    +  misc_feature   bom (fragment): basis of mobility region from pBR322
   7010..7438    -  rep_origin     f1 ori (sequence partly withheld): f1 bacteriophage origin of replication; arrow indicates direction of (+) strand synthesis
   7442..29      -  CDS            lacZα (fragment) (across the origin): LacZα fragment of β-galactosidase; lacZ fragment
>Addgene plasmid #168398 | pTL337 | addgene full sequence | sequence record 349794 | Addgene NGS Result
CGGTGCGGGCCTCTTCGCTATTACGCCAGATCCTTTTGTTGTTTCCGGGTGTACAATATGGACTTCCTCT
TTTCTGGCAACCAAACCCATACATCGGGATTCCTATAATACCTTCGTTGGTCTCCCTAACATGTAGGTGG
CGGAGGGGAGATATACAATAGAACAGATACCAGACAAGACATAATGGGCTAAACAAGACTACACCAATTA
CACTGCCTCATTGATGGTGGTACATAACGAACTAATACTGTAGCCCTAGACTTGATAGCCATCATCATAT
CGAAGTTTCACTACCCTTTTTCCATTTGCCATCTATTGAAGTAATAATAGGCGCATGCAACTTCTTTTCT
TTTTTTTTCTTTTCTCTCTCCCCCGTTGTTGTCTCACCATATCCGCAATGACAAAAAAATGATGGAAGAC
ACTAAAGGAAAAAATTAACGACAAAGACAGCACCAACAGATGTCGTTGTTCCAGAGCTGATGAGGGGTAT
CTCGAAGCACACGAAACTTTTTCCTTCCTTCATTCACGCACACTACTCTCTAATGAGCAACGGTATACGG
CCTTCCTTCCAGTTACTTGAATTTGAAATAAAAAAAAGTTTGCTGTCTTGCTATCAAGTATAAATAGACC
TGCAATTATTAATCTTTTGTTTCCTCGTCATTGTTCTCGTTCCCTTTCTTCCTTGTTTCTTTTTCTGCAC
AATATTTCAAGCTATACCAAGCATACAATCAACTCCAAGCTTGAAGCAAGCCTCCTGAAAGATGAAGCTA
CTGTCTTCTATCGAACAAGCATGCGATATTTGCCGACTTAAAAAGCTCAAGTGCTCCAAAGAAAAACCGA
AGTGCGCCAAGTGTCTGAAGAACAACTGGGAGTGTCGCTACTCTCCCAAAACCAAAAGGTCTCCGCTGAC
TAGGGCACATCTGACAGAAGTGGAATCAAGGCTAGAAAGACTGGAACAGCTATTTCTACTGATTTTTCCT
CGAGAAGACCTTGACATGATTTTGAAAATGGATTCTTTACAGGATATAAAAGCATTGTTAACAGGATTAT
TTGTACAAGATAATGTGAATAAAGATGCCGTCACAGATAGATTGGCTTCAGTGGAGACTGATATGCCTCT
AACATTGAGACAGCATAGAATAAGTGCGACATCATCATCGGAAGAGAGTAGTAACAAAGGTCAAAGACAG
TTGACTGTATCGCCGGAATTTGTAATACGACTCACTATAGGGCGAGCCGCCATCATGGAGGAGCAGAAGC
TGATCTCAGAGGAGGACCTGCATATGGCCATGGAGGCCGAATTCATGTATGTGTGCATGCAGGAAGATCT
GGACAGCCATCTGATCGATCGCAAACAGCAGCGCGTGAGCGTGTGCGGTGCCTTTGTGCCGCAGGATGTG
GCCATCAAACTGCGCAAGAAAACCAACCGCCGCGTGGAAATCCTGGAGATCAAAGAGATCGACGCCGGTG
ATGGTCATCGCCTGGGATCCGTCGACCTGCAGCGGCCGCATAACTAGCATAACCCCTTGGGGCCTCTAAA
CGGGTCTTGAGGGGTTTTTTGCGCGCTTGCAGCCAAGCTAATTCCGGGCGAATTTCTTATGATTTATGAT
TTTTATTATTAAATAAGTTATAAAAAAAATAAGTGTATACAAATTTTAAAGTGACTCTTAGGTTTTAAAA
CGAAAATTCTTATTCTTGAGTAACTCTTTCCTGTAGGTCAGGTTGCTTTCTCAGGTATAGCATGAGGTCG
CTCTTATTGACCACACCTCTACCGGCATGCAAGCTTGGCGTAATCATGGTCATAGCTGTTTCCTGTGTGA
AATTGTTATCCGCTCACAATTCCACACAACATACGAGCCGGAAGCATAAAGTGTAAAGCCTGGGGTGCCT
AATGAGTGAGCTAACTCACATTAATTGCGTTGCGCTCACTGCCCGCTTTCCAGTCGGGAAACCTGTCGTG
CCAGCTGCATTAATGAATCGGCCAACGCGCGGGGAGAGGCGGTTTGCGTATTGGGCGCTCTTCCGCTTCC
TCGCTCACTGACTCGCTGCGCTCGGTCGTTCGGCTGCGGCGAGCGGTATCAGCTCACTCAAAGGCGGTAA
TACGGTTATCCACAGAATCAGGGGATAACGCAGGAAAGAACATGTGAGCAAAAGGCCAGCAAAAGGCCAG
GAACCGTAAAAAGGCCGCGTTGCTGGCGTTTTTCCATAGGCTCCGCCCCCCTGACGAGCATCACAAAAAT
CGACGCTCAAGTCAGAGGTGGCGAAACCCGACAGGACTATAAAGATACCAGGCGTTTCCCCCTGGAAGCT
CCCTCGTGCGCTCTCCTGTTCCGACCCTGCCGCTTACCGGATACCTGTCCGCCTTTCTCCCTTCGGGAAG
CGTGGCGCTTTCTCATAGCTCACGCTGTAGGTATCTCAGTTCGGTGTAGGTCGTTCGCTCCAAGCTGGGC
TGTGTGCACGAACCCCCCGTTCAGCCCGACCGCTGCGCCTTATCCGGTAACTATCGTCTTGAGTCCAACC
CGGTAAGACACGACTTATCGCCACTGGCAGCAGCCACTGGTAACAGGATTAGCAGAGCGAGGTATGTAGG
CGGTGCTACAGAGTTCTTGAAGTGGTGGCCTAACTACGGCTACACTAGAAGAACAGTATTTGGTATCTGC
GCTCTGCTGAAGCCAGTTACCTTCGGAAAAAGAGTTGGTAGCTCTTGATCCGGCAAACAAACCACCGCTG
GTAGCGGTGGTTTTTTTGTTTGCAAGCAGCAGATTACGCGCAGAAAAAAAGGATCTCAAGAAGATCCTTT
GATCTTTTCTACGGGGTCTGACGCTCAGTGGAACGAAAACTCACGTTAAGGGATTTTGGTCATGAGATTA
TCAAAAAGGATCTTCACCTAGATCCTTTTAAATTAAAAATGAAGTTTTAAATCAATCTAAAGTATATATG
AGTAACCTGAGGCTATGGCAGGGCCTGCCGCCCCGACGTTGGCTGCGAGCCCTGGGCCTTCACCCGAACT
TGGGGGGTGGGGTGGGGAAAAGGAAGAAACGCGGGCGTATTGGCCCCAATGGGGTCTCGGTGGGGTATCG
ACAGAGTGCCAGCCCTGGGACCGAACCCCGCGTTTATGAACAAACGACCCAACACCGTGCGTTTTATTCT
GTCTTTTTATTGCCGTCATAGCGCGGGTTCCTTCCGGTATTGTCTCCTTCCGTGTTTCAGTTAGCCTCCC
CCTAGGGTGGGCGAAGAACTCCAGCATGAGATCCCCGCGCTGGAGGATCATCCAGCCGGCGTCCCGGAAA
ACGATTCCGAAGCCCAACCTTTCATAGAAGGCGGCGGTGGAATCGAAATCTCGTGATGGCAGGTTGGGCG
TCGCTTGGTCGGTCATTTCGAACCCCAGAGTCCCGCTCAGAAGAACTCGTCAAGAAGGCGATAGAAGGCG
ATGCGCTGCGAATCGGGAGCGGCGATACCGTAAAGCACGAGGAAGCGGTCAGCCCATTCGCCGCCAAGCT
CTTCAGCAATATCACGGGTAGCCAACGCTATGTCCTGATAGCGGTCCGCCACACCCAGCCGGCCACAGTC
GATGAATCCAGAAAAGCGGCCATTTTCCACCATGATATTCGGCAAGCAGGCATCGCCATGAGTCACGACG
AGATCCTCGCCGTCGGGCATGCTCGCCTTGAGCCTGGCGAACAGTTCGGCTGGCGCGAGCCCCTGATGCT
CTTCGTCCAGATCATCCTGATCGACAAGACCGGCTTCCATCCGAGTACGTGCTCGCTCGATGCGATGTTT
CGCTTGGTGGTCGAATGGGCAGGTAGCCGGATCAAGCGTATGCAGCCGCCGCATTGCATCAGCCATGATG
GATACTTTCTCGGCAGGAGCAAGGTGAGATGACAGGAGATCCTGCCCCGGCACTTCGCCCAATAGCAGCC
AGTCCCTTCCCGCTTCAGTGACAACGTCGAGCACAGCTGCGCAAGGAACGCCCGTCGTGGCCAGCCACGA
TAGCCGCGCTGCCTCGTCTTGCAGTTCATTCAGGGCACCGGACAGGTCGGTCTTGACAAAAAGAACCGGG
CGCCCCTGCGCTGACAGCCGGAACACGGCGGCATCAGAGCAGCCGATTGTCTGTTGTGCCCAGTCATAGC
CGAATAGCCTCTCCACCCAAGCGGCCGGAGAACCTGCGTGCAATCCATCTTGTTCAATCATACTCTTCCT
TTTTCAATATTATTGAAGCATTTATCAGGGTTATTGTCTCATGAGCGGATACATATTTGAATGTATTTAG
AAAAATAAACAAATAGGGGTTCCGCGCACATTTCCCCGAAAAGTGCCACCTGAACGAAGCATCTGTGCTT
CATTTTGTAGAACAAAAATGCAACGCGAGAGCGCTAATTTTTCAAACAAAGAATCTGAGCTGCATTTTTA
CAGAACAGAAATGCAACGCGAAAGCGCTATTTTACCAACGAAGAATCTGTGCTTCATTTTTGTAAAACAA
AAATGCAACGCGAGAGCGCTAATTTTTCAAACAAAGAATCTGAGCTGCATTTTTACAGAACAGAAATGCA
ACGCGAGAGCGCTATTTTACCAACAAAGAATCTATACTTCTTTTTTGTTCTACAAAAATGCATCCCGAGA
GCGCTATTTTTCTAACAAAGCATCTTAGATTACTTTTTTTCTCCTTTGTGCGCTCTATAATGCAGTCTCT
TGATAACTTTTTGCACTGTAGGTCCGTTAAGGTTAGAAGAAGGCTACTTTGGTGTCTATTTTCTCTTCCA
TAAAAAAAGCCTGACTCCACTTCCCGCGTTTACTGATTACTAGCGAAGCTGCGGGTGCATTTTTTCAAGA
TAAAGGCATCCCCGATTATATTCTATACCGATGTGGATTGCGCATACTTTGTGAACAGAAAGTGATAGCG
TTGATGATTCTTCATTGGTCAGAAAATTATGAACGGTTTCTTCTATTTTGTCTCTATATACTACGTATAG
GAAATGTTTACATTTTCGTATTGTTTTCGATTCACTCTATGAATAGTTCTTACTACAATTTTTTTGTCTA
AAGAGTAATACTAGAGATAAACATAAAAAATGTAGAGGTCGAGTTTAGATGCAAGTTCAAGGAGCGAAAG
GTGGATGGGTAGGTTATATAGGGATATAGCACAGAGATATATAGCAAAGAGATACTTTTGAGCAATGTTT
GTGGAAGCGGTATTCGCAATATTTTAGTAGCTCGTTACAGTCCGGTGCGTTTTTGGTTTTTTGAAAGTGC
GTCTTCAGAGCGCTTTTGGTTTTCAAAAGCGCTCTGAAGTTCCTATACTTTCTAGAGAATAGGAACTTCG
GAATAGGAACTTCAAAGCGTTTCCGAAAACGAGCGCTTCCGAAAATGCAACGCGAGCTGCGCACATACAG
CTCACTGTTCACGTCGCACCTATATCTGCGTGTTGCCTGTATATATATATACATGAGAAGAACGGCATAG
TGCGTGTTTATGCTTAAATGCGTACTTATATGCGTCTATTTATGTAGGATGAAAGGTAGTCTAGTACCTC
CTGTGATATTATCCCATTCCATGCGGGGTATCGTATGCTTCCTTCAGCACTACCCTTTAGCTGTTCTATA
TGCTGCCACTCCTCAATTGGATTAGTCTCATCCTTCAATGCTATCATTTCCTTTGATATTGGATCATACT
AAGAAACCATTATTATCATGACATTAACCTATAAAAATAGGCGTATCACGAGGCCCTTTCGTCTCGCGCG
TTTCGGTGATGACGGTGAAAACCTCTGACACATGCAGCTCCCGGAGACGGTCACAGCTTGTCTGTAAGCG
GATGCCGGGAGCAGACAAGCCCGTCAGGGCGCGTCAGCGGGTGTTGGCGGGTGTCGGGGCTGGCTTAACT
ATGCGGCATCAGAGCAGATTGTACTGAGAGTGCACCATAGATCAACGACATTACTATATATATAATATAG
GAAGCATTTAATAGAACAGCATCGTAATATATGTGTACTTTGCAGTTATGACGCCAGATGGCAGTAGTGG
AAGATATTCTTTATTGAAAAATAGCTTGTCACCTTACGTACAATCTTGATCCGGAGCTTTTCTTTTTTTG
CCGATTAAGAATTAATTCGGTCGAAAAAAGAAAAGGAGAGGGCCAAGAGGGAGGGCATTGGTGACTATTG
AGCACGTGAGTATACGTGATTAAGCACACAAAGGCAGCTTGGAGTATGTCTGTTATTAATTTCACAGGTA
GTTCTGGTCCATTGGTGAAAGTTTGCGGCTTGCAGAGCACAGAGGCCGCAGAATGTGCTCTAGATTCCGA
TGCTGACTTGCTGGGTATTATATGTGTGCCCAATAGAAAGAGAACAATTGACCCGGTTATTGCAAGGAAA
ATTTCAAGTCTTGTAAAAGCATATAAAAATAGTTCAGGCACTCCGAAATACTTGGTTGGCGTGTTTCGTA
ATCAACCTAAGGAGGATGTTTTGGCTCTGGTCAATGATTACGGCATTGATATCGTCCAACTGCATGGAGA
TGAGTCGTGGCAAGAATACCAAGAGTTCCTCGGTTTGCCAGTTATTAAAAGACTCGTATTTCCAAAAGAC
TGCAACATACTACTCAGTGCAGCTTCACAGAAACCTCATTCGTTTATTCCCTTGTTTGATTCAGAAGCAG
GTGGGACAGGTGAACTTTTGGATTGGAACTCGATTTCTGACTGGGTTGGAAGGCAAGAGAGCCCCGAAAG
CTTACATTTTATGTTAGCTGGTGGACTGACGCCAGAAAATGTTGGTGATGCGCTTAGATTAAATGGCGTT
ATTGGTGTTGATGTAAGCGGAGGTGTGGAGACAAATGGTGTAAAAGACTCTAACAAAATAGCAAATTTCG
TCAAAAATGCTAAGAAATAGGTTATTACTGAGTAGTATTTATTTAAGTATTGTTTGTGCACTTGCCGATC
TATGCGGTGTGAAATACCGCACAGATGCGTAAGGAGAAAATACCGCATCAGGAAATTGTAAGCGTTAATA
TTTTGTTAAAATTCGCGTTAAATTTTTGTTAAATCAGCTCATTTTTTAACCAATAGGCCGAAATCGGCAA
AATCCCTTATAAATCAAAAGAATAGACCGAGATAGGGT
[37 nt withheld, positions 7109-7145]
AAAGAACGTGGACTCCAACGTCAAAGG
[49 nt withheld, positions 7173-7221]
T
[91 nt withheld, positions 7223-7313]
G
[124 nt withheld, positions 7315-7438]
CCATTCGCCATTCAGGCTGCGCAACTGTTGGGAAGGGCGAT
