>Addgene plasmid #168398 | pTL337 | depositor partial sequence | sequence record 326498 | insert
GAATTCATGTATGTGTGCATGCAGGAAGATCTGGACAGCCATCTGATCGATCGCAAACAGCAGCGCGTGA
GCGTGTGCGGTGCCTTTGTGCCGCAGGATGTGGCCATCAAACTGCGCAAGAAAACCAACCGCCGCGTGGA
AATCCTGGAGATCAAAGAGATCGACGCCGGTGATGGTCATCGCCTGGGATCC
